Addgene plasmid #24523: pAdEasy-EGFP-CLASP2 340-1362 9xS/A
Depositing lab: Torsten Wittmann. Depositing organization: University of California, San Francisco (UCSF). Publication: GSK3beta phosphorylation modulates CLASP-microtubule association and lamella microtubule attachment. Kumar P, Lyle KS, Gierke S, Matov A, Danuser G, Wittmann T. J Cell Biol. 2009 Mar 23. 184(6):895-908. 10.1083/jcb.200901042 PubMed 19289791.
Backbone
  Vector backbone: pAdEasy-1
  Backbone manufacturer: Stratagene, ATCC
  Backbone size w/o insert (bp): 33414
  Vector type: Mammalian Expression, Adenoviral
Growth in bacteria
  Bacterial resistance: Kanamycin, 50 μg/mL
  Growth temperature: 37°C
  Growth strain: DH5alpha
  Copy number: Low Copy
Gene/Insert
  Gene/Insert name: CLASP2 (340-1362) 9xS/A (alt name: CLASP2)
  Species: H. sapiens (human)
  Insert size (bp): 3800
  Mutation: Nonphosphorylatable CLASP2 deletion mutant. Mutation of serines in GSK3β motif between S594 to S614 plus S568/572/576A.
  Entrez Gene: CLASP2
  Tag / fusion protein: EGFP (N terminal on insert)
  Cloning method: Restriction Enzyme
  Sequencing primers: 5′ CMV-F, EGFP-C
Resource information
  A portion of this plasmid was derived from a plasmid made by: CLASP2 cDNA was a gift from Anna Akhmanova
Terms and licenses: Academic/Nonprofit Terms; Industry Terms: Not Available to Industry
Depositor comments: See the attached file for the old NIH reference sequence. Numbering starts at amino acid 78 and is off by 8 amino acids because of an insertion that is not accounted for. Due to difficulty in sequencing this plasmid, the EGFP and C-terminus of CLASP2 has not been sequence verified. EGFP-CLASP2 340-1362 9xS/A was cloned into pShuttle-CMV between KpnI and NotI then recombined by homologous recombination into pAdEasy-1. AdEasy is a registered trademark of the Johns Hopkins University.
How to cite: pAdEasy-EGFP-CLASP2 340-1362 9xS/A was a gift from Torsten Wittmann (Addgene plasmid # 24523 ; http://n2t.net/addgene:24523 ; RRID:Addgene_24523)
