[The description below was written by a language model from this plasmid's Addgene catalogue record.]
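Description:
pAdEasy-EGFP-CLASP2 340-1362 9xS/A is a recombinant adenoviral genome plasmid for mammalian expression, built on the pAdEasy-1 backbone (about 33.4 kb without insert). The expression cassette was first assembled in the pShuttle-CMV transfer vector between KpnI and NotI and then moved into pAdEasy-1 by homologous recombination, the standard AdEasy route. The kanamycin resistance recorded for the final plasmid is consistent with this, since the shuttle vector contributes that marker to recombinants. It is maintained in E. coli as a low-copy plasmid. No feature table is supplied, so the origin of replication and the exact adenoviral elements are not itemised. The use of pShuttle-CMV and the CMV-F sequencing primer indicate that the insert is driven by a CMV promoter.

The payload, roughly 3.8 kb, encodes a fragment of human CLASP2 (residues 340 to 1362) with EGFP fused at its N terminus. CLASP2 is a microtubule-associated protein. This version is a nonphosphorylatable deletion mutant in which nine serines are changed to alanine: those in the GSK3β motif between S594 and S614, plus S568, S572 and S576. The associated publication concerns how GSK3β phosphorylation modulates CLASP binding to microtubules and lamella microtubule attachment. The construct therefore serves to deliver, by adenoviral transduction, a fluorescent CLASP2 variant that cannot be phosphorylated at these sites.

The depositor notes that residue numbering follows an older reference sequence and is offset by an unaccounted insertion. The EGFP portion and the C terminus of CLASP2 have not been sequence verified, because the plasmid is difficult to sequence.
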