>Addgene plasmid #24523 | pAdEasy-EGFP-CLASP2 340-1362 9xS/A | addgene partial sequence | sequence record 30469 | 24523 with hCLASP2-Rev 5'-CTCGCATGGCACTAACAGAA
CCATAACCTGGACCTGAGGCCCCATACACTTCGGGGGCGTAGAGGGCACCAGTTGATCTGGAATGGTGTC
TGGAGGCGAGGGGCTGAAAAGCGCGAACAGGAGCTGTGTCTCTGGCGCTCTCCCGAGCAGCTTCCCGGGC
GCATCCTTGAGCCACACTTGGTCGAGGAATACGACTGCTTCGGGCCACTGAAAGCCTAGATGGAGCAGCC
TCTCTGGCACAGCCCTGGGCCCGTGGTATCTTGCTTCTTTTTTGTGCTGAGGCTGAATTGACCAGGACTC
TTTGAACACCAGAGCTCACAGTGGACAGGGCTGTTGTGGTCAGAACTCTTCCTGGAGACCCAGACCGGCT
ACCAGGCTGTGATTGAGACACCATTTTTGTTCGACTTCTTCCTCTAGAATCTGCCTTGGCATTTCCCATG
CCAGCAAGTGGTGCTGAAAGTTTTGCTCTCACCCGGCCATCTTCAGATGCTGTTCCATCCAGCTTGTCAG
AAGTATCCTCTAGTGACGCATAGGAACCTGCATTCAGGGCACCTGCACCTAAGCGCCCGCTTCGCACAGA
CTGTCCAGCAGCATGATGTGCCTTGGCACCTGCAGCAGCATTCACATCAATGTCACTTCGTGAACGCTGC
AGGCTTCCTGGAAGGGAACTGGCTTTGCTGCTGCCTGCTGATACTCTTCCAGCCACAGTTGATGGATTTG
CTGTA
