>Addgene plasmid #24523 | pAdEasy-EGFP-CLASP2 340-1362 9xS/A | addgene partial sequence | sequence record 30470 | 24523 with hCLASP2-F (CCGAAGCAGTCGTATTCCTC)
GGAGCGCCGGGAAGCTGCTCGGGAGAGCGCCAGCAGACACAGCTCCTGCTTCGCGCTTTTCAGCCCCTCG
CCTTCCAGACACCATTCCAGATCAACTGGTGCCCTCTACGCCCCCGAAGTGTATGGGGCCTCAGGTCCAG
GTTATGGGATCAGCCAATCAAGTCGACTGTCGTCTTCTGTTAGTGCCATGCGAGTCCTGAACACAGGTTC
TGATGTGGAGGAGGCGGTGGCAGATGCCTTGAAAAAACCAGCTCGAAGAAGATATGAATCATATGGAATG
CATTCAGATGATGACGCCAACAGCGATGCATCTAGTGCTTGTTCAGAACGCTCCTATAGTTCTCGAAATG
GTAGTATTCCTACATATATGAGGCAGACGGAAGATGTGGCAGAAGTCCTCAATAGATGTGCTAGTTCCAA
TTGGTCAGAAAGGAAAGAAGGCCTCCTAGGTCTGCAGAACTTATTAAAAAATCAGAGAACACTAAGTCGA
GTTGAACTGAAAAGATTATGTGAAATTTTCACAAGAATGTTTGCTGACCCTCATGGCAAGAGAGTATTCA
GCATGTTTTTGGTGACTCTAGGTGGATTTCATACAAGTCCACAAAGATGATCTTCAAGATTG
